Addgene plasmid #69156: pSR21
Purpose: read-outlox2272 mCherry to tagBFP switch for integration on ttTi14024, Chr X
Depositing lab: Sander van den Heuvel. Depositing organization: Utrecht University. Publication: G1/S Inhibitors and the SWI/SNF Complex Control Cell-Cycle Exit during Muscle Differentiation. Ruijtenberg S, van den Heuvel S. Cell. 2015 Jul 16;162(2):300-13. doi: 10.1016/j.cell.2015.06.013. Epub 2015 Jul 2. PubMed 26144318.
Backbone
  Vector backbone: pCFJ355
  Backbone manufacturer: Erik Jorgensen
  Backbone size w/o insert (bp): 8941
  Total vector size (bp): 12194
  Vector type: Worm Expression, Cre/Lox ; MosSCI
Growth in bacteria
  Bacterial resistance: Ampicillin, 100 μg/mL
  Growth temperature: 37°C
  Growth strain: DH5alpha
  Copy number: High Copy
Gene/Insert 1
  Gene/Insert name: mCherry
  Species: C. elegans (nematode)
  Insert size (bp): 861
  Mutation: codon-optimzed index 1.0
  Promoter: rps-27
  Cloning method: Gibson Cloning
  Sequencing primers: 5′ M13 reverse; 3′ N/A
Gene/Insert 2
  Gene/Insert name: TagBFP
  Species: C. elegans (nematode)
  Insert size (bp): 804
  Mutation: codon-optimzed index 1.0
  Cloning method: Gibson Cloning
  Sequencing primers: 5′ N/A; 3′ N/A
Terms and licenses: Academic/Nonprofit Terms; Industry Terms: Not Available to Industry
How to cite: pSR21 was a gift from Sander van den Heuvel (Addgene plasmid # 69156 ; http://n2t.net/addgene:69156 ; RRID:Addgene_69156)
