[The description below was written by a language model from this plasmid's Addgene catalogue record and pLannotate feature annotations shown in this document.]
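Description:
pSR21 is a C. elegans MosSCI targeting plasmid built on the pCFJ355 backbone and designed to place a single-copy Cre recombination reporter at the ttTi14024 Mos1 insertion site on chromosome X. In bacteria it is propagated as a high-copy plasmid through a ColE1/pUC-type origin and selected with ampicillin via the β-lactamase gene. The 12.2 kb sequence also carries an unc-119 coding region, the marker conventionally used in MosSCI vectors to rescue unc-119 mutant worms and so identify transgenic animals. The genomic homology arms that would direct integration at ttTi14024 are not annotated in the feature table. Scattered Gateway attB remnants and small lacZα, rop, bom and other fragments appear to be backbone leftovers or short chance matches rather than functional parts.

The payload is a colour-switch cassette assembled by Gibson cloning. The record lists rps-27 as the promoter for mCherry, although it is not annotated in the feature table. The worm codon-optimised mCherry coding sequence lies between two lox2272 sites in the same orientation, followed downstream by a codon-optimised TagBFP (annotated as mTagBFP2). Without Cre, cells express red fluorescence and the floxed segment presumably prevents read-through into the blue reporter. Cre excises the mCherry segment between the lox2272 sites, bringing TagBFP under the promoter and converting cells and their descendants from red to blue. Because lox2272 is incompatible with loxP, this readout can in principle be used alongside loxP-based alleles. The construct thus reports where and when Cre has been active, which is useful for lineage- or tissue-specific recombination experiments in the worm.
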