Features (pLannotate 1.2.2; 18 found; start..end, strand, type, name):
      1..118     +  CDS            lacZα (fragment): LacZα fragment of β-galactosidase; lacZ fragment
    124..223     -  misc_feature   bom (fragment): basis of mobility region from pBR322
    325..360     -  CDS            rop (fragment): Rop protein, which maintains plasmids at low copy number; rop
    455..559     +  promoter       AmpR promoter: bla
    560..1420    +  CDS            AmpR: β-lactamase; bla; confers resistance to ampicillin, carbenicillin, and related antibiotics
   1591..2179    +  rep_origin     ori: high-copy-number ColE1/pMB1/pBR322/pUC origin of replication
   3872..3889    +  CDS            Rac1 (fragment): human Rac family small GTPase 1
   4766..4790    +  protein_bind   attB2: mutant version of attB; recombination site for the Gateway® BP reaction BP Clonase™
   5752..5785    +  protein_bind   lox2272: Cre-mediated recombination occurs in the 8-bp core sequence (GGATACTT). lox2272 sites are compatible with each other, but incompatible with loxP or loxN sites (Lee and Saito, 1988). Cre recombinase
   5850..6704    +  CDS            mCherry: mCherry is a basic (constitutively fluorescent) red fluorescent protein published in 2004, derived from Discosoma sp.. It is reported to be a very rapidly-maturing monomer with low acid sensitivity.
   7115..7134    -  misc_feature   MCS (fragment): pBluescript multiple cloning site
   7135..7168    +  protein_bind   lox2272: Cre-mediated recombination occurs in the 8-bp core sequence (GGATACTT). lox2272 sites are compatible with each other, but incompatible with loxP or loxN sites (Lee and Saito, 1988). Cre recombinase
   7221..8030    +  CDS            mTagBFP2: mTagBFP2 is a basic (constitutively fluorescent) blue fluorescent protein published in 2011, derived from Entacmaea quadricolor. It is reported to be a very rapidly-maturing monomer with very low acid sensitivity.
   8262..8279    +  CDS            lacZα (fragment): LacZα fragment of β-galactosidase; lacZ fragment
   8548..9390    -  CDS            unc-119: UN119_CAEEL - Experimental evidence at protein level: Swiss-Prot protein existence level 1. Myristoyl-binding protein that acts as a cargo adapter: specifically binds the myristoyl moiety of a subset of N-terminally myristoylated proteins and is required for their localization. Plays a key role in ciliary membrane localization of proteins. Required for the establishment or function of the nervous system. From Caenorhabditis elegans.
   9501..9518    +  misc_feature   P element 5' end (fragment): No description available
  10376..10400   -  protein_bind   attB1: mutant version of attB; recombination site for the Gateway® BP reaction BP Clonase™
  12160..12180   -  protein_bind   attB4: mutant version of attB; core recombination site for the Gateway® BP reaction BP Clonase™
>Addgene plasmid #69156 | pSR21 | depositor full sequence | sequence record 121946 | pSR21 sequence 12194 bps
CCCTGGCGTTACCCAACTTAATCGCCTTGCAGCACATCCCCCTTTCGCCAGCTGGCGTAATAGCGAAGAG
GCCCGCACCGATCGCCCTTCCCAACAGTTGCGCAGCCTGAATGGCGAATGGCGCCTGATGCGGTATTTTC
TCCTTACGCATCTGTGCGGTATTTCACACCGCATATGGTGCACTCTCAGTACAATCTGCTCTGATGCCGC
ATAGTTAAGCCAGCCCCGACACCCGCCAACACCCGCTGACGCGCCCTGACGGGCTTGTCTGCTCCCGGCA
TCCGCTTACAGACAAGCTGTGACCGTCTCCGGGAGCTGCATGTGTCAGAGGTTTTCACCGTCATCACCGA
AACGCGCGAGACGAAAGGGCCTCGTGATACGCCTATTTTTATAGGTTAATGTCATGATAATAATGGTTTC
TTAGACGTCAGGTGGCACTTTTCGGGGAAATGTGCGCGGAACCCCTATTTGTTTATTTTTCTAAATACAT
TCAAATATGTATCCGCTCATGAGACAATAACCCTGATAAATGCTTCAATAATATTGAAAAAGGAAGAGTA
TGAGTATTCAACATTTCCGTGTCGCCCTTATTCCCTTTTTTGCGGCATTTTGCCTTCCTGTTTTTGCTCA
CCCAGAAACGCTGGTGAAAGTAAAAGATGCTGAAGATCAGTTGGGTGCACGAGTGGGTTACATCGAACTG
GATCTCAACAGCGGTAAGATCCTTGAGAGTTTTCGCCCCGAAGAACGTTTTCCAATGATGAGCACTTTTA
AAGTTCTGCTATGTGGCGCGGTATTATCCCGTATTGACGCCGGGCAAGAGCAACTCGGTCGCCGCATACA
CTATTCTCAGAATGACTTGGTTGAGTACTCACCAGTCACAGAAAAGCATCTTACGGATGGCATGACAGTA
AGAGAATTATGCAGTGCTGCCATAACCATGAGTGATAACACTGCGGCCAACTTACTTCTGACAACGATCG
GAGGACCGAAGGAGCTAACCGCTTTTTTGCACAACATGGGGGATCATGTAACTCGCCTTGATCGTTGGGA
ACCGGAGCTGAATGAAGCCATACCAAACGACGAGCGTGACACCACGATGCCTGTAGCAATGGCAACAACG
TTGCGCAAACTATTAACTGGCGAACTACTTACTCTAGCTTCCCGGCAACAATTAATAGACTGGATGGAGG
CGGATAAAGTTGCAGGACCACTTCTGCGCTCGGCCCTTCCGGCTGGCTGGTTTATTGCTGATAAATCTGG
AGCCGGTGAGCGTGGGTCTCGCGGTATCATTGCAGCACTGGGGCCAGATGGTAAGCCCTCCCGTATCGTA
GTTATCTACACGACGGGGAGTCAGGCAACTATGGATGAACGAAATAGACAGATCGCTGAGATAGGTGCCT
CACTGATTAAGCATTGGTAACTGTCAGACCAAGTTTACTCATATATACTTTAGATTGATTTAAAACTTCA
TTTTTAATTTAAAAGGATCTAGGTGAAGATCCTTTTTGATAATCTCATGACCAAAATCCCTTAACGTGAG
TTTTCGTTCCACTGAGCGTCAGACCCCGTAGAAAAGATCAAAGGATCTTCTTGAGATCCTTTTTTTCTGC
GCGTAATCTGCTGCTTGCAAACAAAAAAACCACCGCTACCAGCGGTGGTTTGTTTGCCGGATCAAGAGCT
ACCAACTCTTTTTCCGAAGGTAACTGGCTTCAGCAGAGCGCAGATACCAAATACTGTCCTTCTAGTGTAG
CCGTAGTTAGGCCACCACTTCAAGAACTCTGTAGCACCGCCTACATACCTCGCTCTGCTAATCCTGTTAC
CAGTGGCTGCTGCCAGTGGCGATAAGTCGTGTCTTACCGGGTTGGACTCAAGACGATAGTTACCGGATAA
GGCGCAGCGGTCGGGCTGAACGGGGGGTTCGTGCACACAGCCCAGCTTGGAGCGAACGACCTACACCGAA
CTGAGATACCTACAGCGTGAGCTATGAGAAAGCGCCACGCTTCCCGAAGGGAGAAAGGCGGACAGGTATC
CGGTAAGCGGCAGGGTCGGAACAGGAGAGCGCACGAGGGAGCTTCCAGGGGGAAACGCCTGGTATCTTTA
TAGTCCTGTCGGGTTTCGCCACCTCTGACTTGAGCGTCGATTTTTGTGATGCTCGTCAGGGGGGCGGAGC
CTATGGAAAAACGCCAGCAACGCGGCCTTTTTACGGTTCCTGGTCTTTTGCTGGCCTTTTGCTCACATGT
TCTTTCCTGCGTTATCCCCTGATTCTGTGGATAACCGTATTACCGCCTTTGAGTGAGCTGATACCATCGA
ATTATCAACTATGTATAATAAAGTTGGGGGATGAAGTTTAAAGGTTGAGTAGCGCATGTGGGGAAACTGT
TAAAAACCACTCCTTTGGTCCTAAAATATTCAAATATCATAATAAAAATTTTCAAAAAATTTTTGAATTT
TTTTTATTTCCTGTCAAAAAATGACAATTACTCAGTTTTTGCCACTCATAATTTTGGAAGACGACCAAAA
AAAACATTTTTTTCTACATTTTTTATATTTTAATTTTGTTTTGATTACTTGTATTGAAACATTGTAAGGG
TCGGAACATGCGACATTGCTTTGGATTTCCTCAAAAGCTCATATTTTTCAAAATTTGGCAATTTGCCAAA
GCTCCGAAATTATGAAAAAATCTGAAAATTTTCGGAGTGTTTTGTTATGATATTTGGTTGTTTTAGGTCA
TTATAATTGTACTTAGACTAAATCCCTACTGGCGCTACTCCACCTTTAAAACTGAAAAACTTTAAACTCA
AAATTCGTAGTTTTTAGATTATGTTTTAGTGTTCAATTGAGAACCATGTGAGAAAATCTTTTTCAAAAAA
TATCAAAAATTCATAGAAAGTTAAATAAAATGCTGGCTACGCACTGGCAAGTTTATAATACAATGTTGTA
AAAAATGATGAGCTTCTGTGATGAGCCCATTTTTCGCAAATACGTTCACTTTGAAGGAGTTGTTGTACAT
ACATACAGAGGTAGATTTGAAACAGTAGCTTATATATGGTCTTGTTTAAATTTTTTAATCTACCTAGTTT
TGTTAAAAAGTTAGAGAAAAAACCGCATTCCATGAAATTAAATTAATACTGAAGTTTCTCAAAAAGTTTG
ATGACACAATTTTTAAAATTGAAATTCCTTGTATGTTTCTTTATTATTTGGTTTTTAATCTAATTTTTAC
AGATTTAGCGTTAATTGATAAAAAATTCATCGCAATGGCCGAGTAGAATTGAAATCTTTTTTTTAAATTT
TTCTAACTTTTTAAATGATTTTTTTTCCATTTCACGCTTAGTTTTATTGAGTTTTCCGTTTTCTGAAAAT
TAGTTTCAATGGGTTTTTGAAATGTGACGTCATCTTAGAAAAACCGGAGAAGGTCATTTAAATTTTCAGA
AAAACAGAAAACTACAAAAAATGATGGGTCTGGGACATCAGCCATACGAAATTTTTTTCAAAATTTTAAA
TAAAATTTAAAAAAATAATAAAACATTTTTTAGACTTATTTTCTATATATAATATAACTTTAAAGTAGGG
ATTAAAATTTTCAAACAAATGTTTTTCTTCCATTATTTTTGTAATAAAAATTGAAACATAGACAAGTCCA
ACCCAGAGCGAGGAAAAAAAATAATGATCGGGATAAAAAACGTTGTTTGCTGATTTGTTGGCGGATGACA
CAACACAACGGCAAGTGCTCGATGAGTATCGAAAATATGCTGCTGCTGGGTTGCTCCAACTACTGCTGAG
GTTGTGCTGTGCTACTCCTGTGCCAGAAGAAACTGCGCCGTCATCACTTTACACACCATTCTTGCTGCCG
AAGAGAAATGGCACTGCTGGATGAAGAAGAGGAAGAGAAGGCGGGTGCAGAAGAGGAGTAGATGAAAAGA
TTCGTTTCTCCTACTTTTTCAATCACCAATCGATAAGCAACTAGAGTCTCAAGTCCAAGAGTCACTTTAA
TGATGATGGCGAAACGACGCAAAAACAGGAGAAGCAAAGTTCAGAAGGAAATGGGGGGGATCAATCAAAT
GTTACTTTTGACCTGAGTTTTTTATACTGTTCAATGTATTTAAAAGTGTGACATGGGTTGGCACAGTGAT
AAGTATTCAAGAGAGTTTCACAATATGAACTCGTGGTGTCAGAGTGTCTCATTTCGGTTTGATCTACAAA
TATCTACAAAAAATGCGGGAGTTGAGACACAGAGTTCTTAACTGATTTAAATGGCTAAAAACGTGCTGAC
GTCTCATTTTTTGGGCAAAATTTGTAAGTCAAACCGTAACAACCTGACACCACGTGTATGAAGTATTTCA
AAAAAAATGAATGGAATCTTGAACAAAAACCTTTGAAAACTTCGGTAAAATTGTTTTACCCTCAAAATTC
GTGAAGGGAAATATTCTAATCTTCTGTTTTGTATCCAAAAACTAATCCGAGTTTTTAGATTCTTTCTCCT
AGCCTTCGTTTTTTATCCATAGAGGTAATAAAAATGTTGCAAGCTTTTATAACAAAAAAAATATTAAAAG
GTAAAATCATTCTTTTCTATGTATACTCAACGTGCCAGTTGTTGACTTATGACACATTTGAAATTAAATG
GGTGCAAACAGACAACTTCTACAAAATTTTAAAATGTAGTGCTCGTGAAAAAGTTATTAAAATTTAAGAA
ATACAAAGCACCATTTTTTATTCTGATTCTGAAGGGTTTGAACGAATTCACAAGTTTCCTGAAACTCACA
AACAAACCACTTTGTACAAGAAAGCTGGGTCACGGGCAGGAAACAGCTATGACCATGATTACGCCAAGCT
ACGTAATACGACTCACTAGTGGGCAGATCTTCGAATGCATCGCGCGCACCGTACGTCTCGAGGAATTCCT
GCAGCTGCAGTTCAATCGGTTTTTCCTTGCTTGCGCCCAATTCTGATGGTTCTTCCATTTCTAAATTTTA
GTTTAATAAAAAAATTTTAAAATAATACGAGTTTTGAGACTAACTTTCAATAAAAACCAAAAAAAATTGC
TTCAAAAAAGAGTTCGCGCCGATTTACGATAAACACAGCGCGCTACGACACTCCGAAAACCGCGCCGCAC
CATTACATTCTCCGCCCCACCGCACGGTTTGCGGAAGGCGATGAAATTGCTGGGCCTAAAATTTTAACCC
TTTTTTTCCCGTTTTTCAACTGTTTTCCCGATTTTTTCGATATTTTTTTCAGGTTTTTAGTTAGAAAAGT
ATATAAAAATTGCATTATTTGTAGTTTTCGCTCGTAATTTGTGATAGAAAACGGCCAATTTGCCTAGATT
TGTGATTCTACCAAGTGGAATTTTTGGGAAAATATCAATATTCCACGATTTTTATTCAAATCATAACGTT
TCGAAATTATCAGCTTAAATAAAACTAAAATAAATAATAAAATACTAAAAACCCTGAATTTCTCGGTTCT
CGGTTCAGCTTGAGTTCGTTCTATACACGTTATCGATTTTTGTCATTTCGTTTAATCATGGGTTTTGATT
CATTTTAAATATGAAATTTGATTTATTCCTCGTTTCGAAGTTGGTTTGTCTTGTCCGGCCGGTAAACAAA
TGTTATTAAAAAAATAATAAATTTCGAAATTTTTCGTAATGTTCCGCAATCGTGTTTTTCCGTTTATCTC
GTCTTCCCTTCTTTCAAATATACTATTTATTTTCTCAATTCACATATTTTCAGCCAGCCCCGCTCAACAA
GTGGAATAAAAATAACTTCGTATAGGATACTTTATACGAAGTTATTCTAGAGGATCCAGAAAAAATGACT
GCTCCAAAGAAGAAGCGTAAGGTACCGGTAGAAAAAATGTCCAAGGGAGAGGAGGACAACATGGCCATCA
TCAAGGAGTTCATGCGTTTCAAGGTCCACATGGAGGGATCAGTCAACGGACACGAGTTCGAGATCGAGGG
AGAGGGAGAGGGACGTCCATACGAGGGAACCCAAACCGCCAAGCTCAAGGTAAGTTTAAACATATATATA
CTAACTAACCCTGATTATTTAAATTTTCAGGTCACCAAGGGAGGACCACTCCCATTCGCCTGGGACATCC
TCTCCCCACAATTCATGTACGGATCAAAGGCCTACGTCAAGCACCCAGCCGACATCCCAGACTACCTCAA
GCTCTCCTTCCCAGAGGGATTCAAGTGGGAGCGTGTCATGAACTTCGAGGACGGAGGAGTCGTCACCGTC
ACCCAAGACTCCTCCCTCCAAGACGGAGAGTTCATCTACAAGGTAAGTTTAAACAGTTCGGTACTAACTA
ACCATACATATTTAAATTTTCAGGTCAAGCTCCGTGGAACCAACTTCCCATCCGACGGACCAGTCATGCA
AAAGAAGACCATGGGATGGGAGGCCTCCTCCGAGCGTATGTACCCAGAGGACGGAGCCCTCAAGGGAGAG
ATCAAGCAACGTCTCAAGCTCAAGGACGGAGGACACTACGACGCCGAGGTCAAGACCACCTACAAGGCCA
AGAAGCCAGTCCAACTCCCAGGTAAGTTTAAACATGATTTTACTAACTAACTAATCTGATTTAAATTTTC
AGGAGCCTACAACGTCAACATCAAGCTCGACATCACCTCCCACAACGAGGACTACACCATCGTCGAGCAA
TACGAGCGTGCCGAGGGACGTCACTCCACCGGAGGAATGGACGAGCTCTACAAGTAAGAATTCGCTAGCC
GGCCATACAAGTAATCCGGATGATCGACGCCAACGTCGTTGAATTTTCAAATTTTAAATACTGAATATTT
GTTTTTTTTCCTATTATTTATTTATTCTCTTTGTGTTTTTTTTCTTGCTTTCTAAAAAATTAATTCAATC
CAAATCTAAACATTTTTTTTTCTCTTTCCGTCTCCCAATTCGTATTCCGCTCCTCTCATCTGAACACAAT
GTGCAAGTTTATTTATCTTCTCGCTTTCATTTCATTAGGACGTGGGGGGAATTGGTGGAAGGGGGAAACA
CACAAAAGGATGATGGAAATGAAATAAGGACACACAATATGCAACAACATTCAATTCAGAAATATGGAGG
AAGGTTTAAAAGAAAACATAAAAATATATAGAGGAGGAAGGAAAACTAGTTCTAGAGCGGCCGCATAACT
TCGTATAGGATACTTTATACGAAGTTATTCTAGAGGATCCAGAAAAAATGACTGCTCCAAAGAAGAAGCG
TAAGGTACCGGTAGAAAAAATGTCCGAACTCATCAAGGAGAACATGCACATGAAGCTCTACATGGAGGGA
ACCGTAGACAACCACCACTTCAAGTGCACCTCCGAGGGAGAGGGAAAGCCATACGAGGGAACCCAAACCA
TGCGTATCAAGGTCGTCGAGGGAGGACCACTCCCATTCGCCTTCGACATCCTCGCCACCTCCTTCCTCTA
CGGGTCCAAGGTAAGTTTAAACATATATATACTAACTAACCCTGATTATTTAAATTTTCAGACCTTCATC
AACCACACCCAAGGAATCCCAGACTTCTTCAAGCAATCCTTCCCAGAGGGATTCACCTGGGAGCGTGTCA
CCACCTACGAGGACGGAGGAGTCCTCACCGCCACCCAAGACACCTCCCTCCAAGACGGATGCCTCATCTA
CAACGTCAAGATCCGTGGAGTCAACTTCACCTCCAACGGACCAGTCATGCAAAAGAAGACCCTCGGATGG
GAGACCTTCACCGAGACCCTCTACCCAGCCGACGGAGGACTAGAGGGACGTAACGACATGGCCCTCAAGC
TCGTCGGAGGCTCCCACCTCATCGCCAACATCAAGGTAAGTTTAAACAGTTCGGTACTAACTAACCATAC
ATATTTAAATTTTCAGACCACCTACCGTTCCAAGAAGCCAGCCAAGAACCTCAAGATGCCAGGAGTCTAC
TACGTTGACTACCGTCTAGAGCGTATCAAGGAGGCCAACAACGAGACCTACGTCGAGCAACACGAGGTCG
CCGTCGCCCGTTACTGCGACCTCCCATCCAAGCTCGGACACAAGCTCAACTAAGAATTCGCTAGCCGGCC
ATACAAGTAATCCGGATGATCGACGCCAACGTCGTTGAATTTTCAAATTTTAAATACTGAATATTTGTTT
TTTTTCCTATTATTTATTTATTCTCTTTGTGTTTTTTTTCTTGCTTTCTAAAAAATTAATTCAATCCAAA
TCTAAACATTTTTTTTTCTCTTTCCGTCTCCCAATTCGTATTCCGCCCCCCTTAAGTGAGTCGTATTACG
GACTGGCCGTCGTTTTACACCCGTGCAGTTGAAATTGAAAATGAGTTAAAGTTGGAGTTTTTATTGAAAA
CAGATTTCCGTGTGATTAGTGTTTTTAGCGAGTGTGACAGGACAGCGAAAAAATATAGAAACAAGGGGGG
AACTGAAAAGCTTAGGAATGCATTGAACATGAGAAGGGGAAGGGGAAGGAACAAACTAGACAGGAATTAT
TGGAATTTAATCACATTTGGAGTTTTTTTTCTATTCGACAGAATAATTATCCAGAACATTTTTGTATTAA
ATATTTATGCATCATATGAGTAGTCGGCTTTGTTGTGCATGACGAGTTTGTTATCGACGAAATAGAAGCT
GTCAGAACGAGTCTCGTTTGGATTGTTGATCATGTCGTCCACTGAAAAAGAGATTAGTCTTTTGAATTGT
ACTTTTTAGAATAATGACTCACTGAGTTGTTGAGAGAGTTGAGGGAACTCATAGATATGTTCACAGTTGT
TTCGTGAATTCGGAATACAGAATCCGAATTCAAAGTCAAAACACTTCAGAAGGCGATCTTTGAAGAAGTG
ACGTTCGATCATTCGGAAATGATGGATTGGGATGTCTCCTACTTTGAATTCCACAGTTGCTCCGACCGTT
TTGAGTTTCAAAAAGTTTGGAGCAAATCTATAACGCACGTATCTTGCCGACTCCTGTGGCGACTCATCAT
TCTCCTGATCGTTCTCCGGTTTGGCGATCTCGAAAAGCACTTGCTCAGTGTCCAGATCACGGATTTGGAA
CTTGGTGAACTCGATGTTATAGATGTTCGCAGATGGGGAGCATAAGAATCCTAAATTTATGTTTTAAACT
GAAATCCAAAGGGAGCAAGATACCTTGAGTGATTCCCGGAAGTGCTAAAACGTCGTTCGGAGTGATTTGA
GCTTTCTTCGCAAGCTCCGATTCCGTTGTGATTCCTTGTTCGGTGCTTGGTGGTGGCCGTGGCATCTGGA
AATATGGAAAAGTTCAACAAAAAGAAAAGAGAAAAGAATGAAATCGGATATCAAGAGTTAGTTGAGCGGT
TTCTCTAGTTTTCTGAGTCTCACCTGCGACGGGAAGGTCGCCGAGCCGGGTGGAATCGATCGTTGTTGCT
CGGCTTTCATATCGGTTTGGTTGGAAGCGGCTGAAAACGGAAAGAAGTGGAAGAAGGAAAAGAGTGTGGT
GTGACAGGAAAATGGTAATTAGAGGGTGCCAAATAACCAGCTATATTTTGTTTTTTTTTGAAAACATTTT
TAAAAAGAAAAATACGATAATGATATCAGATGGATTTCCGGAAAACTGGTATGAAAAATTTCAACCTTTT
TGAGTACATGTAATCAAAATACACTTTGTAAATTATCATTTTTATTGAAACTCCACCATTTTTCTATTTA
TAACGCTAATAATTTGAAAAAGAAACCTATTGCGAACCGCGGGGTGAATCCCAAAAACGAATGCGTTTTG
GTGGAGTGATTGATTCGAATCGAAGAAGAAAAAGAAGAAGACGTGGAATAGAGAGCTCACTCTTAACCGA
GCAGCACACACCGACAGAAAAAAAAATGAAATGAATGAGGGTCTTCTTCTTCTTCTTCTTCGAATGATTG
ACAGAAATGGGAAAAAGAGGAAGATTGAGAAGGGAAAAAGGAAGGAGAAAAGAAGCAGAAGAAGACGTCA
GAGAGGAGAGGAACGAGCGGAAAAGCAGCGGGCGCAAGTCATAGAAGTAGCAGAGCTGGGGAGAAGAAGA
CACTATCCAAGAAAGGAATGACGAGAGAGTATGCAAAGGGGTATAGGGTGCAGACAGAATAGGAACAGAA
TAACAGATGATGAGCCAAGAAGAGTTGAAAAGGGCGATGAATTTGTCATGTAACTTAATTTGGGTCAATT
TGAGCATGATGAATTGAAATCATCCCTTGTTGGGAGTTAATAACCGGTTTGTTATCAGAAACCCTGTAAT
AGAAGGGCGCCCTAACTTTGAGCCAATTCATCCCGGTTTCTGTCAAATATATCAAAAAGTGGTCAACTGA
CAAATTGTTTTTGATATTATAATAAACATTTTATCCGTTAACAATTTTCGAATACTTTTTACAAGGACTT
GGATAAATTGGCTCAAGCCTGCTTTTTTGTACAAACTTGTATAATGTAAAATTGCAAAATCGTTAGTAGC
CACACTGAAAGAGACTACATAAAATGAGAAACGGATATGGGAAATTTTCAACTTTTAAGCAGTCGTCATG
TACGTGTTCGACATGTTCTTTTATGTTCCCGAACCATTAAGTGTCAGCAACTACGCTGATCAAATGAAAC
CTAAAGTCACTAACCGTCATCAATTGAAAAATTAGTTTTCATTTAAGTAATAAACTGGCTGGCGTTCAGT
TGAACGGATGGTTCCATCAACAAGTATGCAATTTCGACGAGTTCTTTGGTATTTGATATCGTTATAACAA
AAGTATGCCAGAATTGTAGTTCTGCGTTGACAACGATTCTGACGAGATCTAAAATTTTAAATCGGAAACA
TTTATTAAATTTTTAGTACCTACTCACCAGCGCCAAAAACATGTTACATTGCTACTTATTAGAGTTTGGC
ATATTGAGGGTTTATCTGCGAAGCTTGAGGATATGGATTAAAAAACTTCTATTTGTTTTAAGTATCAATT
GAAAAGGTTCCTTTTTTTAAATGTACAAGCGCAGCAATACACATATAATAATTTTCAAATAAAGTTCTCG
TTTTAGTACATGCTTTAAGTTTTAAATGGGTTCTTTTCAAAAGTGCCAAATTTTGTCAAGTTTTCAAAGT
CTTTTTTCAAGTTTTTTTCAATGTCTTAGCAACCGGAATTTTCTAATATCTTTTCTTCATTGTGGATTTT
TTAACCATTAATTGTTTAAGGTATATTTTCCGTTTATAGGTGCACCAATTCACTATCATTTGTTCATCTT
TCGAAAGAAAACATATACCTACCAATCAATGAAGAAAATAAACGTAATAAATTACCAAAATGTGATTACA
AATGATAATTATTTTCAAGATTGCTTCCGACCGCTGCAAACCAAACAATTTCACAAAAATTAGGGATTTT
TCCAAGAATAAACAGACTTTCCTACATCTACATTTATAGGGCCAATGTTTTGCACAAAACTAATACTACA
TTTTTCCGTTTTAACTTTATTCCACTTTCACGAATAAATACAAATTCTACACAATACGTTTCAAAAATCT
ATAATTTAGGCTTTTTCAGATCATTCTTCTCAACGAGGGAAAACCTAGAAGAGCTTATAATCTAAGAAAA
ATCTATAAATATATTTACTTCTTATAAATATGGGCTTAAAATAATCAAAACTGGGATTTGTGGTGGAGGG
GGAATTGGGTGGGATGAAGAAAGAACCTACAAATGCACTAAAAGAGTTTATACATTGGGTGGCCATAAAG
AACATCTAAATAAATATAGGCAGACTGGGGGGGGGGGGTTATTGTAAGTGACAAAGTATTGCTATAGAAG
AGTAGGAAAAATGTAAAGTTTCAAATCATAGAAAAAATAAAATCAATAAATTATTGAACAAAGTGAGTTT
ATAAAACATGCAAATAAAATTATTGGGAGGTGGGGGAAAAAAAGAGAAATAGGACTCGATTGGTTGTGGA
AAATTCGCCGCTGACAAAGAAAAACACAGTTGGAACGGGAGAGAGAATGGAGAGGTGGATGAATTGACGC
CTAGTTAGCGCTGGGACCAATGCAATCCTCAACGAGACTTGCTCAAAAGGTGGAAGAACTCGGGATATTG
ATTAATTTAAAAATTCTCAAAAAAAAAAAAGAAATGCTTGATAAAACGGGGGCATTGTACAATTACTATG
GGAACGGTAATAGTATGACAAGTGAGCTAGGATGGAGATGTAAAAGCATCAACTTTTCTATACAAAGTTG
ATAGCTTGGCGGAT
