>Addgene plasmid #69156 | pSR21 | addgene partial sequence | sequence record 127446 | mTagBFP-R 5'-gtgccctccatgtacagctt-3'
AATAACTTCGTATAAAGTATCCTATACGAAGTTATGCGGCCGCTCTAGAACTAGTTTTCCTTCCTCCTCT
ATATATTTTTATGTTTTCTTTTAAACCTTCCTCCATATTTCTGAATTGAATGTTGTTGCATATTGTGTGT
CCTTATTTCATTTCCATCATCCTTTTGTGTGTTTCCCCCTTCCACCAATTCCCCCCACGTCCTAATGAAA
TGAAAGCGAGAAGATAAATAAACTTGCACATTG
