>Addgene plasmid #69156 | pSR21 | addgene partial sequence | sequence record 128632 | M13-Rev 5'-CAGGAAACAGCTATGACC-3'
CTAGTGGGCAGATCTTCGAATGCATCGCGCGCACCGTACGTCTCGAGGAATTCCTGCAGTTCAATCGGTT
TTTCCTTGCTTGCGCCCAATTCTGATGGTTCTTCCATTTCTAAATTTTAGTTTAATAAAAAAATTTTAAA
ATAATACGAGTTTTGAGACTAACTTTCAATAAAAACCAAAAAAAATTGCTTCAAAAAAGAGTTCGCGCCG
ATTTACGATAAACACAGCGCGCTACGACACTCCGAAAACCGCGCCGCACCATTACATTCTCCGCCCCACC
GCACGGTTTGCGGAAGGCGATGAAATTGCTGGGCCTAAAATTTTAACCCTTTTTTTCCCGTTTTTCAACT
GTTTTCCCGATTTTTTCGATATTTTTTTCAGGTTTTTAGTTAGAAAAGTATATAAAAATTGCATTATTTG
TAGTTTTCGCTCGTAATTTGTGATAGAAAACGGCCAATTTGCCTAGATTTGTGATTCTACCAAGTGGAAT
TTTTGGGAAAATATCAATATTCCACGATTTTTATTCAAATCATAACGTTTCGAAATTATCAGCTTAAATA
AAACTAAAATAAATAATAAAATACTAAAAACCCTGAATTTCTCGGTTCTCGGTTCAGCTTGAGTTCGTTC
TATACACGTTATCGATTTTTGTCATTTCGTTTAATCATGGGTTTTGATTCATTTTAAATATGAAATTTGA
TTTATTCCTCGTTTCGAAGTTGGTTTGTCTTGTCCGGCCGGTAAACAAATGTTATTAAAAAAATAATAAA
TTTCGAAATTTTTCGTAATGTTCCGCAATCGTGTTTTTCCGTTTATCTCGTCTTCCCTTCTTTCAAATAT
ACTATTTATTTTCTCAATTCACATATTTTCAGCCAGCCCCGCTCAACAAGTGGAATAAAAATAACTTCGT
ATAGGATACTTTATACGAAGTTATTCTAGAGGATCCA
